Addgene plasmid #202773: pDGE1109
Purpose: CRISPR-KO with TRE2 exonuclease co-expression in Arabidopsis thaliana
Depositing lab: Johannes Stuttmann. Depositing organization: CNRS UMR 7265 Institut Biosciences et Biotechnologie d'Aix- Marseille (BIAM). Publication: Targeted gene deletion with SpCas9 and multiple guide RNAs in Arabidopsis thaliana: four are better than two. Ordon J, Kiel N, Becker D, Kretschmer C, Schulze-Lefert P, Stuttmann J. Plant Methods. 2023 Mar 28;19(1):30. doi: 10.1186/s13007-023-01010-4. PubMed 36978193.
Backbone
  Vector backbone: pJOG272
  Vector type: Plant Expression, CRISPR
  Selectable markers: RED seed fluorescence (FAST)
Growth in bacteria
  Bacterial resistance: Chloramphenicol and Spectinomycin, 25 & 50 μg/mL
  Growth temperature: 37°C
  Growth strain: ccdB Survival
  Growth instructions: Strain may grow fairly slow. Use clean glassware or (better) single use plastic culture tubes.
  Copy number: Unknown
Gene/Insert 1
  Gene/Insert name: FAST marker
Gene/Insert 2
  Gene/Insert name: pRPS5a:TREX2-zCas9_ttriple
Gene/Insert 3
  Gene/Insert name: ccdB cassette (BsaI-excisable)
Terms and licenses: Academic/Nonprofit Terms; Industry Terms: Not Available to Industry
How to cite: pDGE1109 was a gift from Johannes Stuttmann (Addgene plasmid # 202773 ; http://n2t.net/addgene:202773 ; RRID:Addgene_202773)
