[The description below was written by a language model from this plasmid's Addgene catalogue record and pLannotate feature annotations shown in this document.]
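Description:
pDGE1109 is a 21.2 kb binary T-DNA vector built on the pJOG272 backbone for CRISPR knockout in Arabidopsis thaliana with co-expression of the TREX2 exonuclease. Outside the T-DNA borders it carries the pVS1 replication and stability functions (RepA, StaA, oriV), which typically support maintenance in Agrobacterium. For propagation in E. coli it has a ColE1/pBR322-type origin with the bom region. Bacterial selection uses an aadA spectinomycin/streptomycin resistance gene. A second marker, chloramphenicol resistance, lies inside the cloning cassette. Because that cassette also encodes the CcdB toxin, the empty vector is grown in a ccdB-tolerant strain.

Three modules lie between the nopaline-type left and right border repeats. The FAST marker is an oleosin–TagRFP fusion that makes transgenic seeds fluoresce red. This allows transformed seeds to be picked, and presumably non-fluorescent, transgene-free seeds in later generations, without antibiotic or herbicide selection. The nuclease unit is recorded as pRPS5a:TREX2-zCas9_ttriple, meaning the RPS5a promoter drives mouse Trex2 placed upstream of a Streptococcus pyogenes Cas9 coding sequence. The Cas9 annotation is split into two segments, which would be consistent with an intron, and the record does not state how Trex2 and Cas9 are linked. A CaMV polyadenylation signal fragment is detected downstream, probably as part of the "triple" terminator. Short matches to Arabidopsis HST upstream of Trex2 probably reflect genomic sequence within the promoter fragment.

The third module is a BsaI-excisable ccdB/CmR cassette next to the right border. It serves as a counterselectable placeholder, and Golden Gate replacement with guide RNA units yields the final editing construct. The associated publication concerns targeted gene deletion using multiple guide RNAs.
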