Features (pLannotate 1.2.2; 25 found; start..end, strand, type, name):
    101..502     +  CDS            Y4CG_SINFN (fragment): Protein inferred from homology: Swiss-Prot protein existence level 3. From Sinorhizobium fredii (strain NBRC 101917 / NGR234).
   1062..1691    +  CDS            pVS1 StaA: stability protein from the Pseudomonas plasmid pVS1 (Heeb et al., 2000)
   2120..3193    +  CDS            pVS1 RepA: replication protein from the Pseudomonas plasmid pVS1 (Heeb et al., 2000)
   3259..3453    +  rep_origin     pVS1 oriV: origin of replication for the Pseudomonas plasmid pVS1 (Heeb et al., 2000)
   3656..3695    +  CDS            rop (fragment): Rop protein, which maintains plasmids at low copy number; rop
   3797..3933    +  misc_feature   bom: basis of mobility region from pBR322
   4123..4711    -  rep_origin     ori: high-copy-number ColE1/pMB1/pBR322/pUC origin of replication
   4957..5744    -  CDS            SmR (fragment): aminoglycoside adenylyltransferase (Murphy, 1985); aadA; confers resistance to spectinomycin and streptomycin
   5755..5811    -  CDS            GmR (fragment): gentamycin acetyltransferase; aacC1; confers resistance to gentamycin
   5987..6010    -  promoter       Pc promoter (fragment): intI1 (promoter lies within the coding sequence); class 1 integron promoter
   6269..6293    +  misc_feature   LB T-DNA repeat: left border repeat from nopaline C58 T-DNA
   6808..7500    -  CDS            TagRFP: TagRFP is a basic (constitutively fluorescent) red fluorescent protein published in 2007, derived from Entacmaea quadricolor. It has very low acid sensitivity.
   7501..8217    -  CDS            OLEO2_BRANA: Experimental evidence at protein level: Swiss-Prot protein existence level 1. May have a structural role to stabilize the lipid body during desiccation of the seed by preventing coalescence of the oil. Probably interacts with both lipid and phospholipid moieties of lipid bodies. May also provide recognition signals for specific lipase anchorage in lipolysis during seedling growth. From Brassica napus (Rape).
  10915..11074   -  polyA_signal   CaMV poly(A) signal (fragment): cauliflower mosaic virus polyadenylation signal
  11506..16464   -  CDS            cas9: CAS9_STRP1 - Also known as csn1 From Streptococcus pyogenes serotype M1.
  16595..16873   -  CDS            cas9 (fragment): CAS9_STRP1 - Also known as csn1 From Streptococcus pyogenes serotype M1.
  16985..17692   -  CDS            Trex2: TREX2_MOUSE - Experimental evidence at protein level: Swiss-Prot protein existence level 1. Exonuclease with a preference for double-stranded DNA with mismatched 3' termini. May play a role in DNA repair. From Mus musculus (Mouse).
  18381..18455   -  CDS            HST (fragment): HSTC_ARATH - Also known as HPT2, VTE2-2. Experimental evidence at protein level: Swiss-Prot protein existence level 1. Involved in the synthesis of plastoquinone-9. Can use both homogentisic acid and 2,5-dihydroxyphenylacetic acid gamma-lactone as prenyl acceptors, and solanesyl diphosphate > farnesyl diphosphate > geranylgeranyl diphosphate >> phytyl diphosphate as prenyl donors. Do not catalyze the decardoxylation of homogentisate uncoupled from prenylation. From Arabidopsis thaliana (Mouse-ear cress).
  18721..18804   -  CDS            HST (fragment): HSTC_ARATH - Also known as HPT2, VTE2-2. Experimental evidence at protein level: Swiss-Prot protein existence level 1. Involved in the synthesis of plastoquinone-9. Can use both homogentisic acid and 2,5-dihydroxyphenylacetic acid gamma-lactone as prenyl acceptors, and solanesyl diphosphate > farnesyl diphosphate > geranylgeranyl diphosphate >> phytyl diphosphate as prenyl donors. Do not catalyze the decardoxylation of homogentisate uncoupled from prenylation. From Arabidopsis thaliana (Mouse-ear cress).
  18956..19327   -  CDS            HST (fragment): HSTC_ARATH - Also known as HPT2, VTE2-2. Experimental evidence at protein level: Swiss-Prot protein existence level 1. Involved in the synthesis of plastoquinone-9. Can use both homogentisic acid and 2,5-dihydroxyphenylacetic acid gamma-lactone as prenyl acceptors, and solanesyl diphosphate > farnesyl diphosphate > geranylgeranyl diphosphate >> phytyl diphosphate as prenyl donors. Do not catalyze the decardoxylation of homogentisate uncoupled from prenylation. From Arabidopsis thaliana (Mouse-ear cress).
  19386..19488   +  promoter       cat promoter: promoter of the E. coli cat gene encoding chloramphenicol acetyltransferase
  19489..20147   +  CDS            CmR: chloramphenicol acetyltransferase; cat; confers resistance to chloramphenicol
  20329..20487   +  CDS            ccdA (fragment): CCDA_ECO57 - Also known as H, letA. Experimental evidence at protein level: Swiss-Prot protein existence level 1. Antitoxin component of a type II toxin-antitoxin (TA) system which inhibits the post-segregational killing (PSK) of plasmid-free cells, also referred to as a plasmid addiction system. Binds to and blocks the activity of CcdB; will also remove bound CcdB protein from the CcdB-GyrA complex by forming a CcdA-CcdB complex, a process termed rejuvenation. Functions as a transcriptional corepressor for the ccdAB operon, repression also requires CcdB (By similarity). From Escherichia coli
  20492..20794   +  CDS            ccdB: CCDB_ECOLI - Also known as G, letB, letD. Experimental evidence at protein level: Swiss-Prot protein existence level 1. Toxic component of a type II toxin-antitoxin (TA) system, functioning in plasmid maintainence. Responsible for the post- segregational killing (PSK) of plasmid-free cells, also referred to as a plasmid addiction system. Half-life of over 2 hours. Cell killing by CcdB is accompanied by filamentation, defects in chromosome and plasmid segregation, defects in cell division, formation of anucleate cells, decreased DNA synthesis and plasmid loss. Interferes with the activity of DN
  20918..20942   +  misc_feature   RB T-DNA repeat: right border repeat from nopaline C58 T-DNA
>Addgene plasmid #202773 | pDGE1109 | addgene full sequence | sequence record 403645 | Addgene NGS Result
TTCCTGGCGTTTTCTTGTCGCGTGTTTTAGTCGCATAAAGTAGAATACTTGCGACTAGAACCGGAGACAT
TACGCCATGAACAAGAGCGCCGCCGCTGGCCTGCTGGGCTATGCCCGCGTCAGCACCGACGACCAGGACT
TGACCAACCAACGGGCCGAACTGCACGCGGCCGGCTGCACCAAGCTGTTTTCCGAGAAGATCACCGGCAC
CAGGCGCGACCGCCCGGAGCTGGCCAGGATGCTTGACCACCTACGCCCTGGCGACGTTGTGACAGTGACC
AGGCTAGACCGCCTGGCCCGCAGCACCCGCGACCTACTGGACATTGCCGAGAGCATCCAGGAGGCCGGCG
CGGGCCTGCGTAGCCTGGCAGAGCCGTGGGCCGACACCACCACGCCGGCCGGCCGCATGGTGTTGACCGT
GTTCGCCGGCATTGCCGAGTTCGAGCGTTCCCTAATCATCGACCGCACCCGGAGCGGGCGCGAGGCCGCC
AAGGCCCGAGGCGTGAAGTTTGGCCCCCGCCCTACCCTCACCCCGGCACAGATCGCGCACGCCCGCGAGC
TGATCGACCAGGAAGGCCGCACCGTGAAAGAGGCGGCTGCACTGCTTGGCGTGCATCGCTCGACCCTGTA
CCGCGCACTTGAGCGCAGCGAGGAAGTGACGCCCACCGAGGCCAGGCGGCGCGGTGCCTTCCGTGAGGAC
GCATTGACCGAGGCCGACGCCCTGGCGGCCGCCGAGAATGAACGCCAAGAGGAACAAGCATGAAACCGCA
CCAGGACGGCCAGGACGAACCGTTTTTCATTACCGAAGAGATCGAGGCGGAGATGATCGCGGCCGGGTAC
GTGTTCGAGCCGCCCGCGCACGTCTCAACCGTGCGGCTGCATGAAATCCTGGCCGGTTTGTCTGATGCCA
AGCTGGCGGCCTGGCCGGCCAGCTTGGCCGCTGAAGAAACCGAGCGCCGCCGTCTAAAAAGGTGATGTGT
ATTTGAGTAAAACAGCTTGCGTCATGCGGTCGCTGCGTATATGATGCGATGAGTAAATAAACAAATACGC
AAGGGGAACGCATGAAGGTTATCGCTGTACTTAACCAGAAAGGCGGGTCAGGCAAGACGACCATCGCAAC
CCATCTAGCCCGCGCCCTGCAACTCGCCGGGGCCGATGTTCTGTTAGTCGATTCCGATCCCCAGGGCAGT
GCCCGCGATTGGGCGGCCGTGCGGGAAGATCAACCGCTAACCGTTGTCGGCATCGACCGCCCGACGATTG
ACCGCGACGTGAAGGCCATCGGCCGGCGCGACTTCGTAGTGATCGACGGAGCGCCCCAGGCGGCGGACTT
GGCTGTGTCCGCGATCAAGGCAGCCGACTTCGTGCTGATTCCGGTGCAGCCAAGCCCTTACGACATATGG
GCCACCGCCGACCTGGTGGAGCTGGTTAAGCAGCGCATTGAGGTCACGGATGGAAGGCTACAAGCGGCCT
TTGTAGTGTCGCGGGCGATCAAAGGCACGCGCATCGGCGGTGAGGTTGCCGAGGCGCTGGCCGGGTACGA
GCTGCCCATTCTTGAGTCCCGTATCACGCAGCGCGTGAGCTACCCAGGCACTGCCGCCGCCGGCACAACC
GTTCTTGAATCAGAACCCGAGGGCGACGCTGCCCGCGAGGTCCAGGCGCTGGCCGCTGAAATTAAATCAA
AACTCATTTGAGTTAATGAGGTAAAGAGAAAATGAGCAAAAGCACAAACACGCTAAGTGCCGGCCGTCCG
AGCGCACGCAGCAGCAAGGCTGCAACGTTGGCCAGCCTGGCAGACACGCCAGCCATGAAGCGGGTCAACT
TTCAGTTGCCGGCGGAGGATCACACCAAGCTGAAGATGTACGCGGTACGCCAAGGCAAGACCATTACCGA
GCTGCTATCTGAATACATCGCGCAGCTACCAGAGTAAATGAGCAAATGAATAAATGAGTAGATGAATTTT
AGCGGCTAAAGGAGGCGGCATGGAAAATCAAGAACAACCAGGCACCGACGCCGTGGAATGCCCCATGTGT
GGAGGAACGGGCGGTTGGCCAGGCGTAAGCGGCTGGGTTGTCTGCCGGCCCTGCAATGGCACTGGAACCC
CCAAGCCCGAGGAATCGGCGTGAGCGGTCGCAAACCATCCGGCCCGGTACAAATCGGCGCGGCGCTGGGT
GATGACCTGGTGGAGAAGTTGAAGGCCGCGCAGGCCGCCCAGCGGCAACGCATCGAGGCAGAAGCACGCC
CCGGTGAATCGTGGCAAGCGGCCGCTGATCGAATCCGCAAAGAATCCCGGCAACCGCCGGCAGCCGGTGC
GCCGTCGATTAGGAAGCCGCCCAAGGGCGACGAGCAACCAGATTTTTTCGTTCCGATGCTCTATGACGTG
GGCACCCGCGATAGTCGCAGCATCATGGACGTGGCCGTTTTCCGTCTGTCGAAGCGTGACCGACGAGCTG
GCGAGGTGATCCGCTACGAGCTTCCAGACGGGCACGTAGAGGTTTCCGCAGGGCCGGCCGGCATGGCCAG
TGTGTGGGATTACGACCTGGTACTGATGGCGGTTTCCCATCTAACCGAATCCATGAACCGATACCGGGAA
GGGAAGGGAGACAAGCCCGGCCGCGTGTTCCGTCCACACGTTGCGGACGTACTCAAGTTCTGCCGGCGAG
CCGATGGCGGAAAGCAGAAAGACGACCTGGTAGAAACCTGCATTCGGTTAAACACCACGCACGTTGCCAT
GCAGCGTACGAAGAAGGCCAAGAACGGCCGCCTGGTGACGGTATCCGAGGGTGAAGCCTTGATTAGCCGC
TACAAGATCGTAAAGAGCGAAACCGGGCGGCCGGAGTACATCGAGATCGAGCTAGCTGATTGGATGTACC
GCGAGATCACAGAAGGCAAGAACCCGGACGTGCTGACGGTTCACCCCGATTACTTTTTGATCGATCCCGG
CATCGGCCGTTTTCTCTACCGCCTGGCACGCCGCGCCGCAGGCAAGGCAGAAGCCAGATGGTTGTTCAAG
ACGATCTACGAACGCAGTGGCAGCGCCGGAGAGTTCAAGAAGTTCTGTTTCACCGTGCGCAAGCTGATCG
GGTCAAATGACCTGCCGGAGTACGATTTGAAGGAGGAGGCGGGGCAGGCTGGCCCGATCCTAGTCATGCG
CTACCGCAACCTGATCGAGGGCGAAGCATCCGCCGGTTCCTAATGTACGGAGCAGATGCTAGGGCAAATT
GCCCTAGCAGGGGAAAAAGGTCGAAAAGGTGTCTTTCCTGTGGATAGCACGTACATTGGGAACCCAAAGC
CGTACATTGGGAACCGGAACCCGTACATTGGGAACCCAAAGCCGTACATTGGGAACCGGTCACACATGTA
AGTGACTGATATAAAAGAGAAAAAAGGCGATTTTTCCGCCTAAAACTCTTTAAAACTTATTAAAACTCTT
AAAACCCGCCTGGCCTGTGCATAACTGTCTGGCCAGCGCACAGCCGAAGAGCTGCAAAAAGCGCCTACCC
TTCGGTCGCTGCGCTCCCTACGCCCCGCCGCTTCGCGTCGGCCTATCGCGGCCGCTGGCCGCTCAAAAAT
GGCTGGCCTACGGCCAGGCAATCTACCAGGGCGCGGACAAGCCGCGCCGTCGCCACTCGACCGCCGGCGC
CCACATCAAGGCACCCTGCCTCGCGCGTTTCGGTGATGACGGTGAAAACCTCTGACACATGCAGCTCCCG
GAGACGGTCACAGCTTGTCTGTAAGCGGATGCCGGGAGCAGACAAGCCCGTCAGGGCGCGTCAGCGGGTG
TTGGCGGGTGTCGGGGCGCAGCCATGACCCAGTCACGTAGCGATAGCGGAGTGTATACTGGCTTAACTAT
GCGGCATCAGAGCAGATTGTACTGAGAGTGCACCATATGCGGTGTGAAATACCGCACAGATGCGTAAGGA
GAAAATACCGCATAAGGCGCTCTTCCGCTTCCTCGCTCACTGACTCGCTGCGCTCGGTCGTTCGGCTGCG
GCGAGCGGTATCAGCTCACTCAAAGGCGGTAATACGGTTATCCACAGAATCAGGGGATAACGCAGGAAAG
AACATGTGAGCAAAAGGCCAGCAAAAGGCCAGGAACCGTAAAAAGGCCGCGTTGCTGGCGTTTTTCCATA
GGCTCCGCCCCCCTGACGAGCATCACAAAAATCGACGCTCAAGTCAGAGGTGGCGAAACCCGACAGGACT
ATAAAGATACCAGGCGTTTCCCCCTGGAAGCTCCCTCGTGCGCTCTCCTGTTCCGACCCTGCCGCTTACC
GGATACCTGTCCGCCTTTCTCCCTTCGGGAAGCGTGGCGCTTTCTCATAGCTCACGCTGTAGGTATCTCA
GTTCGGTGTAGGTCGTTCGCTCCAAGCTGGGCTGTGTGCACGAACCCCCCGTTCAGCCCGACCGCTGCGC
CTTATCCGGTAACTATCGTCTTGAGTCCAACCCGGTAAGACACGACTTATCGCCACTGGCAGCAGCCACT
GGTAACAGGATTAGCAGAGCGAGGTATGTAGGCGGTGCTACAGAGTTCTTGAAGTGGTGGCCTAACTACG
GCTACACTAGAAGGACAGTATTTGGTATCTGCGCTCTGCTGAAGCCAGTTACCTTCGGAAAAAGAGTTGG
TAGCTCTTGATCCGGCAAACAAACCACCGCTGGTAGCGGTGGTTTTTTTGTTTGCAAGCAGCAGATTACG
CGCAGAAAAAAAGGATCTCAAGAAGATCCTTTGATCTTTTCTACGGGGTCTGACGCTCAGTGGAACGAAA
ACTCACGTTAAGGGATTTTGGTCATGCATGATATATCTCCCAATTTGTGTAGGGCTTATTATGCACGCTT
AAAAATAATAAAAGCAGACTTGACCTGATAGTTTGGCTGTGAGCAATTATGTGCTTAGTGCATCTAACGC
TTGAGTTAAGCCGCGCCGCGAAGCGGCGTCGGCTTGAACGAATTTCTAGCTAGACATTATTTGCCGACTA
CCTTGGTGATCTCGCCTTTCACGTAGTGGACAAATTCTTCCAACTGATCTGCGCACGAGGCCAAGCGATC
TTCTTCTTGTCCAAGATAAGCCTGTCTAGCTTCAAGTATGACGGGCTGATACTGGGCCGGCAGGCGCTCC
ATTGCCCAGTCGGCAGCGACATCCTTCGGCGCGATTTTGCCGGTTACTGCGCTGTACCAAATGCGGGACA
ACGTAAGCACTACATTTCGCTCATCGCCAGCCCAGTCGGGCGGCGAGTTCCATAGCGTTAAGGTTTCATT
TAGCGCCTCAAATAGATCCTGTTCAGGAACCGGATCAAAGAGTTCCTCCGCCGCTGGACCTACCAAGGCA
ACGCTATGTTCTCTTGCTTTTGTCAGCAAGATAGCCAGATCAATGTCGATCGTGGCTGGCTCGAAGATAC
CTGCAAGAATGTCATTGCGCTGCCATTCTCCAAATTGCAGTTCGCGCTTAGCTGGATAACGCCACGGAAT
GATGTCGTCGTGCACAACAATGGTGACTTCTACAGCGCGGAGAATCTCGCTCTCTCCAGGGGAAGCCGAA
GTTTCCAAAAGGTCGTTGATCAAAGCTCGCCGCGTTGTTTCATCAAGCCTTACGGTCACCGTAACCAGCA
AATCAATATCACTGTGTGGCTTCAGGCCGCCATCCACTGCGGAGCCGTACAAATGTACGGCCAGCAACGT
CGGTTCGAGATGGCGCTCGATGACGCCAACTACCTCTGATAGTTGAGTCGATACTTCGGCGATCACCGCT
TCCCCCATGATGTTTAACTTTGTTTTAGGGCGACTGCCCTGCTGCGTAACATCGTTGCTGCTCCATAACA
TCAAACATCGACCCACGGCGTAACGCGCTTGCTGCTTGGATGCCCGAGGCATAGACTGTACCCCAAAAAA
ACAGTCATAACAAGCCATGAAAACCGCCACTGCGCCGTTACCACCGCTGCGTTCGGTCAAGGTTCTGGAC
CAGTTGCGTGAGCGCATACGCTACTTGCATTACAGCTTACGAACCGAACAGGCTTATGTCCACTGGGTTC
GTGCCCGAATTGATCACAGGCAGCAACGCTCTGTCATCGTTACAATCAGCATGCTACCCTCCGCGAGATC
ATCCGTGTTTAAAACCCGGCAGCTTAGTTGCCGTTCTTCCGAATAGCATCGGTAACATGAGCAAAGTCTG
CCGCCTTACAACGGCTCTCCCGCTGACGCCGTCCCGGACTGATGGGCTGCCTGTATCGAGTGGTGATTTT
GTGCCGAGCTGCCGGTCGGGGAGCTGTTGGCTGGCTGGTGGCAGGATATATTGTGGTGTAAACAAATTGA
CGCTTAGACAACTTAATAACACATTGCGGATCCCTCGGTCACATGTGCATCCTCGTAAAGCGACTAAATG
GAGCAACCTACTGTTTTTGAAGTTTGGGTTGCCATGTAATCACTTGCAATAAATATATGTACTAATGACT
GCATCGGCTTGCGTGTCTAAATTTGTAGCTTATTGAAAACTTTTTGTGGTTAAAGACGAATCCAGTTAAC
TAACATAAGTTTAACAAAACAAGACCTTTTCCATATATAGACCACCGTTACCAACTTACAAAGAAGCCAA
ATAAAGTACAACACAACACTTGCAAGTTACAAAAAGAGAGGAAAAAAAACATGGTACCATTTGACAACAT
ATAGAAACACACATAAACATTACTTATAACAAAAAGATTCAAACTCGGCTTTTATTATCTCCCCCTGATC
AAATTCTAAACACTTTATTCCTCATAAACTAACTCCCCGACATTGGAGTTATTGGACTATGACGATGACA
TCAGTGGGGTAAGCTCACTTGTGCCCCAGTTTGCTAGGGAGGTCGCAGTATCTGGCCACAGCCACCTCGT
GCTGCTCGACGTAGGTTTCTTTGTCGGCCTCCTTGATTCTTTCCAGTCTGTGGTCCACATAGTAGACGCC
GGGCATCTTGAGGTTCTTAGCGGGTTTCTTGGATCTGTATGTGGTCTTGAAGTTGCAGATCAGGTGGCCC
CCGCCCACGAGCTTCAGGGCCATGTCGCTTCTGCCTTCCAGGCCGCCGTCAGCGGGGTACAGCATCTCGG
TGTTGGCCTCCCAGCCGAGTGTTTTCTTCTGCATCACAGGGCCGTTGGATGGGAAGTTCACCCCTCTGAT
CTTGACGTTGTAGATGAGGCAGCCGTCCTGGAGGCTGGTGTCCTGGGTAGCGGTCAGCACGCCCCCATCT
TCGTATGTGGTGACTCTCTCCCATGTGAAGCCCTCAGGGAAGGACTGCTTAAAGAAGTCGGGGATGCCCT
GGGTGTGGTTGATGAAGGTTCTGCTGCCGTACATGAAGCTGGTAGCCAGGATGTCGAAGGCGAAGGGGAG
AGGGCCGCCCTCGACCACCTTGATTCTCATGGTCTGGGTGCCCTCGTAGGGCTTGCCTTCGCCCTCGGAT
GTGCACTTGAAGTGGTGGTTGTTCACGGTGCCCTCCATGTACAGCTTCATGTGCATGTTCTCCTTAATCA
GCTCGCTCATAGTAGTGTGCTGGCCACCACGAGTACGGTCACGGTCATGTTCCCCACCAGTATGTTGCTG
TCCGTAGTACTGAGCTCTGTCTTTCAGATCCTGAGCTTTGCTTCCCAACTTCATCCTTGCACTGTCCAAC
TTGTCTGATCCCTGTGGGTGCTCTCCCGTTGCGTACCTATTCACAATCAATAGGTATCATACCAAGCATT
TTACCTATATAGATGATATACACAGACACATTCAAGCTAGCTAGGTCAAATTTCGTATTTAGTTAACCAA
ATGTTCCCTAGAATTTGCAATTTCTTATTGTTACATTTGTTATTCGACCAAAAAAATTGATCCAAAGCTA
CTGGCTCAACACATGCATGCACATATTGCACAAAATTATGAAGTAAGATGATAAATGTGTGCTTACTTGT
AAATCCAAGAGAAAACGGTTATAGCGGCAATGCCAAACCCTCCAGAGGAAAGAAAACCGGTGATGAGGAG
TGCAACTGTGATGAGAGCCGGGACAAGGATTGGGCTGAAGATAACGAGCAGAGGTGTTGCAACAGTCAAA
GCTATGACAGTTCCAACAAGGGTAAGGCTGGAGAGAACAAGGAGGGAACCACCAGCTGTGACAGCAGTTG
CAGCTTTAGCAATCTGCCTAGACTTGGAGTAGTCAGATCCTCGTCCGGACATCTGGTACTGGTCACGATC
TCGGCCCATCATCGGGTACTGATCTCTGCCGATGATATCGTGATGGGTTCCTCTAGCTGTATCCGCCATT
TTTTTGTTCTTGTTTACTAGAGAGAATGAGATTTTGAATGAGAGATTGATCAAAAAGATGTGTATATATT
TTGGAAGAGGTAGGAGTGTTTGTTAGATATATTAAGAAAGGAGACGAGAAGTCACGTGTCAATGGAGACA
TCATGCAATTGTAGGCCACGTGTTAATGGCGTCACCATGCAGCCGCTGCATGTGTTAACGAGAGGAGTCT
ATTCAAAGACACGTTTGTTTTTTGCCTAGCTCAGAATGTGGCGTTGGCATCGAACCGAAACATAAAACGC
AAAACGAACCTTTGGGCTCGTCAGTATGGGTTTGGGCCTTCAATAGATTCCTTCTATACGGCCCACATAT
CCACTATTGGCAACAAAATTAGAAAAATTTAGGATTTAGTTTTAAAATTTGTTCCGCGACATTCTAGAAC
TCCGAGCTCGAATTCTAGTAGCGCACTATTTTCAGAAGAAGTTCCCAATAGTAGTCCAAAATTTTTGTAA
CGAAGGGAGCATAATAGTTACATGCAAAGGAAAACTGCCATTCTTTAGAGGGGATGCTTGTTTAAGAACA
AAAAATATATCACTTTCTTTTGTTCCAAGTCATTGCGTATTTTTTTAAAAATATTTGTTCCTTCGTATAT
TTCGAGCTTCAATCACTTTATGGTTCTTTGTATTCTGGCTTTGCTGTAAATCGTAGCTAACCTTCTTCCT
AGCAGAAATTATTAATACTTGGGATATTTTTTTAGAATCAAGTAAATTACATATTACCACCACATCGAGC
TGCTTTTAAATTCATATTACAGCCATATAGGCTTGATTCATTTTGCAAAATTTCCAGGATATTGACAACG
TTAACTTAATAATATCTTGAAATATTAAAGCTATTATGATTAGGGGTGCAAATGGACCGAGTTGGTTCGG
TTTATATCAAAATCAAACCAAACCAACTATATCGGTTTGGATTGGTTCGGTTTTGCCGGGTTTTCAGCAT
TTTCTGGTTTTTTTTTTTGTTAGATGAATATTATTTTAATCTTACTTTGTCAAATTTTTGATAAGTAAAT
ATATGTGTTAGTAAAAATTAATTTTTTTTACAAACATATGATCTATTAAAATATTCTTATAGGAGAATTT
TCTTAATAACACATGATATTTATTTATTTTAGTCGTTTGACTAATTTTTCGTTGATGTACACTTTCAAAG
TTAACCAAATTTAGTAATTAAGTATAAAAATCAATATGATACCTAAATAATGATATGTTCTATTTAATTT
TAAATTATCGAAATTTCACTTCAAATTCGAAAAAGATATATAAGAATTTTGATAGATTTTGACATATGAA
TATGGAAGAACAAAGAGATTGACGCATTTTAGTAACACTTGATAAGAAAGTGATCGTACAACCAATTATT
TAAAGTTAATAAAAATGGAGCACTTCATATTTAACGAAATATTACATGCCAGAAGAGTCGCAAATATTTC
TAGATATTTTTTAAAGAAAATTCTATAAAAAGTCTTAAAGGCATATATATAAAAACTATATATTTATATT
TTGGTTTGGTTCGAATTTGTTTTACTCAATACCAAACTAAATTAGACCAAATATAATTGGGATTTTTAAT
CGATGCTAGCTTGTTTACACCTCGATTGTTTCACATATCATTTATTACCTCCTATTAGTACATGTGTGAA
CGTACGGAATAACTTTGCCCCCAAAATTTAAAAGAACATGCAGTTCTTTACAATGTATTGATTATATATT
ATATAAGGTAGTTGGATTGGTTTTGATTTAGGTTTCGAAAAACAGATTGAGTTTAATTGTGGGATAATAT
GTTTGGAACAATTTTTTGAGAAAGTAATTTTAAAGAATTTTTATGTAACTTTCATGTGAAAATCTACTAT
TGAATTGTTTTTTGTTAAAACAATCTATATGATTTACAAAAAGTTATCTAAACACTAAAGACATTGAGTA
TTCTTTGAGTATAAATGAACCAAGTGGAGGAATACGATCATCGCCTTTAAAATTTAAGACTGGAGCTAAT
ATGAACCCCAATTACTGGAGCTAATTGGATATTTAATTACTGGGTCCTTGAGGTGGGTTATTAAGAGGTA
TTAATTTGAGTAATAAATTTTAAGATGAGCCTTTAAAAATCAAAAATAAGAAAAAGGTTTGGGGGCTTAA
GATGAAGCCACATGTAATAGGAAAGCTGGGTCCAGGGGTTTGATAGATGGAGGGGTAAATACTTTTAAAT
AGGTAACGATTGGGGTAGAAAATATCGAATAGTATAACATGAATACTTATAACTAATATTTGATAGTAGA
GGGACATATCCCTTTTGTGTTTCTTATTTGGATACCAAAAAAATCAGACCAAAATGAACTGACAAGCTCT
TTATCCATATATACCAAATCACAACATCATTTCACATACAACTCTATATAAAAATATTAATTTTAAATTG
ACTCTTAACATGAACTGCTTGATTTTTCATACCAACAATGACCGAATATTTGAGATTGACTCAAACAAAG
GGATAGAAACAAAAATAATCAAAAGGAAATACAAATGAGAAGCATATTATCTGCAATCAATAGACGAGGT
GCTGCTCTCAAAATGAAAGTTTGTATATTTCTTCTGTTTCTCTTTCTGGGAATGCTGTATGGTCACTGGA
TTTTGGTTTTAGGAATTAGAAATTTTATTGATAGAAGTATTTTACAAATACAAATACATACTAAGGGTTT
CTTATATGCTCAACACATGAGCGAAACCCTATAAGAACCCTAATTCCCTTATCTGGGAACTACTCACACA
TTATTCTGGAGAAAAATAGAGAGAGATAGATTTGTAGAGAGAGACTGGTGATTTTTGCGGACAAGCTCAG
ACTTTACGCTTCTTCTTTGGGTCAGCCCTAGAGTCACCACCCAACTGCGACAGATCTATCCTTGTCTCAT
AGAGCCCTGTAATAGATTGGTGAATAAGGGTAGCGTCCAACACTTCCTTGGTTGATGTGTAGCGCTTTCT
GTCGATAGTGGTATCGAAGTACTTAAAGGCTGCTGGGGCTCCCAGATTGGTCAGTGTGAACAGGTGGATG
ATGTTTTCCGCTTGTTCCCTTATCGGCTTATCTCTGTGCTTGTTGTACGCGGAAAGCACCTTTAATTGTA
GAAAACCAGTAAAACATGGACAATTAGGAGGCATCGATTATCTAACCAAAGACTTTAACAACACTAATCT
GCCACTAATATTCATGAGAAGTCCTTACCTTATCGAGGTTAGCGTCTGCAAGAATGACCCGCTTGGAAAA
TTCGCTGATCTGCTCTATGATCTCATCAAGATAGTGCTTGTGCTGCTCGACAAACAACTGCTTCTGCTCG
TTGTCCTCTGGTGACCCCTTCAGCTTCTCATAGTGTGAGGCCAAGTACAGGAAGTTGACGTACTTACTGG
GCAATGCCAGCTCGTTGCCCTTCTGCAGTTCTCCGGCAGATGCCAGCATGCGTTTTCTGCCATTTTCCAA
TTCGAAAAGCGAATACTTGGGCAGTTTGATAATGAGGTCTTTCTTCACCTCTTTGTAACCTGGTTTGTAT
AATTTTGGTTCAGTTAATTAGGAAAATTACATAATGGCTCCAAAAAAAAATTATCGACCTTTTACCAAAA
AAAATAAAATTTATCGACCTTGACAGGAAAAAGTTACAAATCAAAAGAAAGAATATCGTCTGGCATCCAA
TATTTTACCTTTAGCCTCGAGGAAGTCGATCGGATTCTTCTCGAACGAGGACCTTTCCATTATGGTAATT
CCAAGCAGTTCCTTGACGCTTTTCAGTTTCTTGCTCTTGCCCTTCTCCACCTTGGCCACTACCAGTACGC
TGTATGCCACGGTAGGGCTATCAAAGCCTCCGTATTTCTTCGGATCCCAATCCTTCTTCCTCGCAATCAG
TTTGTCGGAGTTGCGCTTAGGGAGAATGGACTCCTTGGAGAAACCACCGGTTTGAACCTCCGTTTTCTTG
ACTATGTTGACTTGGGGCATGCTGAGAACCTTACGCACAGTCGCAAAATCCCTGCCCTTATCCCAGACAA
TCTCACCTGCAAGAAACAGCAAAGAGAGAGTTAAGATATAAGTGAACAAGAAAGTCTTGGGATCGACATA
CATACAATCAATTGATCAAATTCCTAGGATTAAACATATGAAATAGGAAAGACAGACCTGTTTCGCCATT
TGTCTCGATCAGAGGCCTCTTCCGGATTTCACCATTCGCCAGAGTGATCTCTGTCTTGAAGAAGTTCATG
ATATTCGAGTAAAAGAAGTATTTCGCGGTAGCCTTGCCGATCTCTTGTTCTGACTTCGCGATCATCTTCC
TAACGTCGTACACCTTGTAATCCCCGTACACAAACTCAGACTCCAGTTTCGGATACTTCTTGATGAGAGC
AGTGCCAACAACGGCGTTCAGGTAGGCGTCATGGGCATGATGGTAGTTGTTGATCTCGCGAACCTTGTAA
AACTGGAAGTCCTTCCGGAAGTCACTAACCAGTTTGCTCTTGAGGGTGATCACCTGCGTAACCATCAAAA
GTCAATATGGATTCATCACAAATTAATCAGGAATAGAAAGATCGGGTGGCCTTGAAGTTGATCAAATAAA
AAGTTTCGAACTTTAGTTTGATATGGTAAAGGAAAGTTGGAAACTTTACCTTTACCTCCCTGATAAGTTT
GTCATTCTCATCATACTTCGTATTCATACGCGAATCGAGTATCTGGGCCACATGTTTCGTAATCTGACGA
GTTTCAACCAACTGGCGCTTGATGAAGCCGGCTTTGTCGAGCTCAGACAGTCCGCCCCTTTCTGCCTTCG
TGAGATTGTCGAATTTCCGTTGGGTTATGAGCTTAGCATTCAAAAGCTGCCTCCAATAGTTCTTCATCTT
CTTCACAACCTCCTCGCTGGGTACATTGTCGGATTTTCCGCGGTTCTTGTCTGAGCGCGTAAGGACCTAT
AACACGGGAGAAACCAAAAAGCAAACTCATTTCACGCCAAATACTACAGATTTCTCAAAAATTAAGTTAT
AATCCATATATCCTGACAAGAAATTGATTAAAACACAGTTGCTTTACCTTGTTGTCAATACTATCGTCCT
TCAGGAAAGATTGAGGGACAATGTGATCCACATCATAGTCGGAGAGTCTGTTAATGTCGAGCTCTTGGTC
GACGTACATATCTCTCCCATTCTGGAGGTAATAGAGGTACAGCTTCTCGTTCTGGAGTTGAGTATTTTCG
ACTGGGTGCTCTTTCAGAATCTGACTCCCAAGCTCCTTGATGCCTTCCTCTATCCGCTTCATGCGCTCCC
GTGAGTTCTTCTGCCCTTTCTGAGTCGTCTGGTTTTCCCTCGCCATCTCGATGACGATGTTCTCCGGCTT
ATGGCGGCCCATGACCTGTAGCAATAATTAAAACAAAAATACCACAAACAGTTAGAACTGAGGCAAGAAG
AATGAATGCAGAGAAAAAAAATCTTAGCTATTCATGGAAATGGAAGTGCGACGAACACCTAAAATGCAAG
GAGCATAACCAAATGCAGAACTTACCTTCACCAGCTCATCCACAACCTTCACTGTCTGCAGTATGCCCTT
CTTTATAGCTGGCGATCCAGCCAGGTTGGCTATGTGTTCGTGAAGGCTATCGCCCTGACCTGACACTTGG
GCCTTCTGGATATCTTCTTTGAAGGTCAGTGAGTCATCGTGAATAAGCTGCATGAAGTTCCGATTCGCAA
AACCGTCGGATTTGAGAAAGTCCAGTATAGTCTTGCCGGATTGCTTGTCGCGGATGCCGTTGATGAGCTT
CCTGGAGAGCCTTCCCCAACCTAAAACATAGAACAAACATTTGTCTCATCACAAATATGCATCAAGGAAC
ACTCAGAAGTTAGTCATATACCCAAATTCTTGAAACTAGAGAAACAAAAAAAGAGGGATCATTGCGGAAA
CCTTTTGACCTCTTACCTGTATATCTCCTCCTCTTCAACTGCTTCATGACCTTGTCATCGAACAGATGCG
CATAAGTCTTAAGGCGCTCCTCGATCATTTCTCTGTCCTCAAACAGCGTGAGAGTCAGCACGATGTCCTC
GAGGATGTCCTCGTTCTCCTCGTTGTCAAGGAAGTCCTTGTCCTTGATGATTTTCAACAGGTCATGGTAT
GTGCCAAGAGAGGCATTGAACCTATCCTCAACGCCGCTGATTTCCACAGAATCAAAGCATTCGATCTTCT
TAAAGTAGTCCTCTTTAAGCTGTTTCACAGTGACCTTCCGATTGGTTTTGAACAAGAGATCGACAATGGC
CTTCTTCTGCTCACCTGTTATAACAGTAAAAATTACTTTAGAAACAAAACAAAAGTGTGGTCTTTTAGGA
ATGATTATTGATCAGTTCATAGTTTAAAATCTTGTGTTTTTATCGTAAAAGTGTGGACCAGGATTTACCT
GACAGGAAGGCCGGTTTGCGCATCCCCTCCGTCACATATTTCACCTTCGTCAGCTCGTTGTAGACCGTGA
AGTATTCGTACAGGAGACTATGCTTGGGCAGGACTTTCTCATTTGGGAGATTCTTATCGAAGTTGGTCAT
CCTTTCGATGAAGGACTGTGCACTCGCACCCTTGTCCACGACCTCTTCGAAGTTCCAAGGCGTGATAGTC
TCCTCGGATTTGCGTGTCATCCACGCAAACCGCGAGTTCCCGCGTGCGAGTGGACCTAATGAATTAATAG
AAAAATCAGGCAAATTAGAAAAGAAATAATTCTCAAAAGAGAACAACTGAGGTCAGAAAATAGCATTCAT
CAACTGAAACTAGGTATTTCTTCATATGATACTAACCTACATAGTAGGGAATGCGGAACGTGAGGATCTT
TTCAATCTTCTCTCTGTTGTCTTTCAGGAACGGATAGAAGTCCTCTTGCCTCCTCAAGATAGCATGCAGC
TCACCGAGGTGGATCTGGTGCGGTATGCTGCCATTGTCGAAGGTACGCTGCTTCCGAAGCAAATCTTCGC
GGTTCAATTTAACGAGCAGCTCCTCTGTACCGTCCATCTTTTCCAGAATAGGCTTGATGAATTTGTAGAA
TTCCTCCTGACTTGCACCTAATAATATCATCAGAGGAAAACTCAATTCTTATATCTTACAGAAATGAACA
ACAAAATACATGTAGCAGAGAGGAAAACAATCATAAGTAACAACTTACCTCCATCAATGTACCCTGCGTA
GCCATTCTTCGATTGGTCAAAGAAAATCTCCTTGTACTTCTCGGGGAGTTGCTGGCGAACCAAAGCCTTC
AGAAGGGTCAGATCCTGGTGATGCTCGTCGTACCTCTTGATCATGGAGGCGCTAAGTGGCGCTTTGGTTA
TCTCCGTGTTGACCCGCAGAATGTCACTGAGCAAGATAGCGTCTGACAGATTCTTGGCAGCCAAGAACAG
GTCGGCATACTGATCACCTACAAAAGTTTAAAAGACTCAATTTTAACTCTACAGCTTCAAATAAATTTCC
GCAAAGAAATTGATAGGTTTAGACAACAAAAGAAGAGTTCCAATTTCAAGAGCACCTATTTGGGCGAGCA
GATTGTCCAGATCATCATCGTATGTATCCTTTGACAGCTGCAGCTTCGCGTCCTCGGCGAGGTCAAAGTT
GCTTTTGAAGTTAGGGGTGAGGCCCAGAGACAGTGCAATCAGATTCCCGAACAAGCCGTTCTTCTTCTCG
CCTGGCAATTGAGCGATCAGATTCTCAAGCCGTCTGGACTTCGAAAGTCTGGCAGACAGTATTGCCTTGG
CGTCGACACCTGAGATTGTTTGCAAAGAAAAATCTCAAAGCATGTACAATCTATAAACTTATGATGGAAA
AAGAAAAGAAAGGTAACTAAGGAATGTTACCTGATGCATTGATGGGGTTCTCCTCGAACAGCTGATTGTA
GGTTTGGACGAGCTGAATGAACAGTTTATCCACATCGGAGTTATCCGGGTTGAGGTCCCCTTCGATCAAG
AAATGGCCACGAAACTTTATCATGTGCGCGAGAGCCAGGTATATGAGCCGAAGGTCTGCCTTATCGGTTG
AGTCCACCAGCTTCTTGCGAAGGTGGTATATAGTCGGATACTTTTCATGATAGGCTACTTCGTCAACAAT
ATTCCCAAAGATGGGGTGACGCTCGTGTTTCTTATCTTCCTCTACCAGGAAGGATTCCTCGAGGCGATGG
AAGAACGAGTCGTCAACCTGCAAAATCAAGTTTATTGATCATCAAGTGAGTTTACATGTAGTTAAATGCT
TTCAGTAATATCCCAATGAAGCAGGATATGCTTTCAGTACAAAATACATAAGCATACTATATCATAAAAA
TCCTTACCTTCGCCATCTCGTTGCTAAAGATCTCTTGGAGATAACAGATTCTGTTCTTCCTGCGAGTGTA
CCTTCTCCTCGCAGTACGTTTAAGCCTTGTCGCCTCCGCGGTTTCTCCAGAGTCAAAGAGCAGAGCTCCG
ATCAAGTTCTTCTTAATGCTGTGCCTATCTGTGTTGCCCAGCACTTTAAATTTCTTCGAAGGTACCTTGT
ATTCATCGGTGATAACGGCCCACCCAACTGAGTTCGTACCAATATCAAGTCCAATGCTGTACTTCTTGTC
CATTTTCCAGCTGACCTTCCGCTTCTTCTTCGGTGGGCTAGAAGCCATTGGTCCAGGATTTTCTTCAACA
TCTCCAGCTTGCTTAAGAAGAGAAAAATTAGTAGCTCCAGATCCGGCTTCGAGGCTTGGACCATCAGGTG
GCACGTACATGGGCTCAATATGAGCCCAGCTGCGGGCCTGCTCATCTGCCCAGGCGAGCAGCTCAGGAGC
ACGATGCAGGAAGATCAGAAGCAGGGTGTGCACATCACCTTCTGCTGAATGGGCAGCACTGGGTTCAGCC
TGGAAGTAGCGGTGGAAGAGACTGGCCAGGCTGTAGCTTTTGCGGCCTTGAGCCCTGGTGCCGTGGCTGT
GAGCACGGTCCAGGCCCCGCAATGCAGGCAGTGTGTCCAGGCAGACAGTGTCTTGGGGCAGATGGGCACC
CAGACGTTGTAGCTCCGTGCACAGCAGTGGGAAGTCATAATCGAAGCCATTGTGGGCCACAAGGCAGATG
GGGCCCTCCTGGCGGCTTAGGAAGCCCTGCAGTGTCCTTACCACAGCGCCATTGAAACCAGCCTTCCCGC
AGTGCATCAGGCTTTCGCTGCTCAAACCAGTAATCTCACTGGCCTTGGCAGTAAAGGGGCGCTCCGGGCA
CATGCACAGTGTGAGCTTGTCCAGAACACGGGGCAGCACCAAGGAACCAGAATCATCCCGTTCTGGGTTC
TCCAGGGAAGAGCGGTGAACAGCAAAAAGGGATATCTCTGCAATCTCAGGGTCCATGTTTGGGAGCCCAG
TGGCTTCTAGGTCCAGGAATACAAAGGTTTCAGCCCGAGGTGGCTCAGACATGGTGTGGTGAGAGAAACA
GAGCGTGAGCTCAAATACACAAGTACGAAATCAGAGTTATGAGAGAGGATTTGGAGAAAGAAGATCACCT
GAAGATCGTTTGCGTCGCGCGAATGAGAGAGACGGCAGAGAAAACGAGAAGCTTTAAGAGGACGAACAAA
AACCCTAATGTCACTCCTTTTATATAGATGAGAAATTTAGGGTTTGGGCTCTAATGGAGCTGTCTACATG
GGCTTTCATTTCTTTATCCAGTAAAGAACCGGTTTAACAGGTTCCCTGGTTTATACGTGGTTTTAGCCGG
TTAACTTACGGAATATTATTTTTATCTTAAGTTACACAAATTACATCATTAATAGTAAAACAAAATTTTA
TGGTGCAATTTAAGTTTTTATGATGAGTGAAATTCGAATAATATACAAATATTTTACTGTTTAGGTTTCC
CTAAACCTACTTTTAGATATGTAAATTAAACATTTTTTTTTTTTTGGTTAGAACCAAGTCAGTGATCATA
GAACTCAAAAAGCTGGTGTTTCAATTGGTACAAGCATTTTTATTGCAAGATATAAAAATTCAGAAGGACA
TATCCTTGATGTATGTACATGAAGGAACCGATTTTGACTCCAAGCTACAAAGAAGAAGAAGAATGATATA
CAAAGAAAACTGCATATCCTCACCATGAAATTGAAAGCTAGAGGAAGGGGAATAACAGATACTCTGCGTA
GAAGAGATTCCATATAAACCGATAATATCCTGAGATAGCTTCCTGCAATAATCAAATGTTTCTACACTCC
GTTAGATATACACTCCATTGATGTTCCGTGATAACGAGTTTATGTTTGTACAAAAGTATTTTACCTTGGT
GTAGTTTGCTTTTTCTAGTACCCATGTCTACCAAAGATCAACAACAAAGATATTAGAGATTAATGAATTT
GGCAGTGTCAAATGCAGAAACTAAAGCATATAGTTATGAAGTTCTTGTGCATTATCTCAAAAGTATGTAA
GAGATATAAGAGTATCTCATAATGCTTTACCTGGAAAATTAAGCCTGAAGCCAAGATCACATGTGCAGGA
ATCATCAAGCTACCTCTAAAAACCTGTTCATTGTTAAAGGATAAGAGGGTTGGTCTTTTCAAAGCTGCAT
ACTGAGGAAAGTAACAATATCGCAACAAAAATAAATTGGTGGCGATAGTTTATCAAGCTTCTACATGCAG
TAATGGTGTTCGTGCTTTAATTAACCGAAATAGTTAAGACGGAAATAGATGAATTCACCTGAGGCATGTA
GAAAGCTAGTGATATGGCTGAAACATAATTTACTAGCAGAAGTCCAGAACCGAGGAATGCAATGTTTCTC
ACTCCAAGTTTTGTTGCCAGGGTTGATATTTGGAACCTATTCAAGATCAATCAAAGGCATGATTAACTAA
ACATGCTTGAACAAACACATAAAGACAATATATCAAACGGAGCTGGTTAAACATTGTCTTTGACTGTCAA
ATGGATTGAGCCAAAGAGCGGAAAGAAAATGGTTATGCGTGCAGTTACTTACTTTCGATCTCCTTCAACA
TCAGGAAGGTCCTTTGTAATAGCAATGACCAGTGCAAACAGTGTCACAAAAGATGTGATGAACGCCACAG
GTGCACTGCAAATAGCGAATCAAAAGTTGAGCTCCAAGCTTGAATTCTTGCAGAGACCGAGACGTTGATC
GGCACGTAAGAGGTTCCAACTTTCACCATAATGAAATAAGATCACTACCGGGCGTATTTTTTGAGTTATC
GAGATTTTCAGGAGCTAAGGAAGCTAAAATGGAGAAAAAAATCACTGGATATACCACCGTTGATATATCC
CAATGGCATCGTAAAGAACATTTTGAGGCATTTCAGTCAGTTGCTCAATGTACCTATAACCAGACCGTTC
AGCTGGATATTACGGCCTTTTTAAAGACCGTAAAGAAAAATAAGCACAAGTTTTATCCGGCCTTTATTCA
CATTCTTGCCCGCCTGATGAATGCTCATCCGGAATTCCGTATGGCAATGAAAGACGGTGAGCTGGTGATA
TGGGATAGTGTTCACCCTTGTTACACCGTTTTCCATGAGCAAACTGAAACGTTTTCATCGCTCTGGAGTG
AATACCACGACGATTTCCGGCAGTTTCTACACATATATTCGCAAGATGTGGCGTGTTACGGTGAAAACCT
GGCCTATTTCCCTAAAGGGTTTATTGAGAATATGTTTTTCGTCTCAGCCAATCCCTGGGTGAGTTTCACC
AGTTTTGATTTAAACGTGGCCAATATGGACAACTTCTTCGCCCCCGTTTTCACCATGGGCAAATATTATA
CGCAAGGCGACAAGGTGCTGATGCCGCTGGCGATTCAGGTTCATCATGCCGTTTGTGATGGCTTCCATGT
CGGCAGAATGCTTAATGAATTACAACAGTACTGCGATGAGTGGCAGGGGGGGCGTAAACGCCGCGTGGAT
CCGGCTTACTAAAAGCCAGATAACAGTATGCGTATTTGCGCGCTGATTTTTGCGGTATAAGAATATATAC
TGATATGTATACCCGAAGTATGTCAAAAAGAGGTATGCTATGAAGCAGCGTATTACAGTGACAGTTGACA
GCGACAGCTATCAGTTGCTCAAGGCATATATGATGTCAATATCTCCGGTCTGGTAAGCACAACCATGCAG
AATGAAGCCCGTCGTCTGCGTGCCGAACGCTGGAAAGCGGAAAATCAGGAAGGGATGGCTGAGGTCGCCC
GGTTTATTGAAATGAACGGCTCTTTTGCTGACGAGAACAGGGGCTGGTGAAATGCAGTTTAAGGTTTACA
CCTATAAAAGAGAGAGCCGTTATCGTCTGTTTGTGGATGTACAGAGTGATATTATTGACACGCCCGGGCG
ACGGATGGTGATCCCCCTGGCCAGTGCACGTCTGCTGTCAGATAAAGTCTCCCGTGAACTTTACCCAGTG
GTGCATATCGGGGATGAAAGCTGGCGCATGATGACCACCGATATGGCCAGTGTGCCGGTTTCCGTTATCG
GGGAAGAAGTGGCTGATCTCAGCCACCGCGAAAATGACATCAAAAACGCCATTAACCTGATGTTCTGGGG
AATATAAATGTCAGGCTCCCTTATACACAGCCAGTCGGTCTCAGCTTCTGCAGGCATGCGACGTCGAGCT
TAGCTTGAGCTTGGATCAGATTGTCGTTTCCCGCCTTCAGTTTAAACTATCAGTGTTTGACAGGATATAT
TGGCGGGTAAACCTAAGAGAAAAGAGCGTTTATTAGAATAATCGGATATTTAAAAGGGCGTGAAAAGGTT
TATCCGTTCGTCCATTTGTATGTGCATGCCAACCACAGGGTTCCCCTCGGGATCAAAGTACTTTAAAGTA
CTTTAAAGTACTTTAAAGTACTTTGATCCAACCCCTCCGCTGCTATAGTGCAGTCGGCTTCTGACGTTCA
GTGCAGCCGTGTTCTGAAAACGACATGTCGCACAAGTCCTAAGTTACGCGACAGGCTGCCGCCCTGCCCT
T
